Addgene plasmid #221047: pPOTv7-blast-3Ty
Purpose: Trypanosoma brucei PCR only tagging (pPOT) vector for endogenous gene tagging
Depositing lab: Samuel Dean. Depositing organization: University of Warwick. Publication: A comprehensive toolkit for protein localization and functional analysis in trypanosomatids. Paterou A, Saez Conde J, Tyc J, Sunter JD, Vaughan S, Gull K, Dean S. Open Biol. 2025 Apr;15(4):240361. doi: 10.1098/rsob.240361. Epub 2025 Apr 2. PubMed 40169015.
Backbone
  Vector backbone: pPOT
  Vector type: Unspecified
Growth in bacteria
  Bacterial resistance: Ampicillin, 100 μg/mL
  Growth temperature: 37°C
  Growth strain: NEB Stable
  Copy number: High Copy
Gene/Insert
  Gene/Insert name: 3xTy epitopes
  Species: Synthetic
  Promoter: read through
  Cloning method: Restriction Enzyme; 5′ cloning site HindIII (not destroyed); 3′ cloning site BamHI (not destroyed)
  Sequencing primers: 5′ cTATGGGTTCTGGTAGTG; 3′ cTTAACTACCCGATCCTG
Terms and licenses: Academic/Nonprofit Terms; Industry Terms: Not Available to Industry
Depositor comments: Please visit https://doi.org/10.1101/2023.04.21.537815 for bioRxiv preprint.
How to cite: pPOTv7-blast-3Ty was a gift from Samuel Dean (Addgene plasmid # 221047 ; http://n2t.net/addgene:221047 ; RRID:Addgene_221047)
