[The description below was written by a language model from this plasmid's Addgene catalogue record and pLannotate feature annotations shown in this document.]
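Description:
pPOTv7-blast-3Ty is a template plasmid from the pPOT (PCR only tagging) series, built for endogenous gene tagging in Trypanosoma brucei. It is not meant to be expressed or maintained in the parasite. Instead, it serves as a PCR template: tagging amplicons are generated from it with long primers that carry homology to the target locus, so that the product integrates by homologous recombination and fuses the tag to the gene of interest at its native chromosomal position. In E. coli the plasmid is propagated at high copy from a ColE1/pUC-type origin and selected with ampicillin through the bla gene. The backbone also retains typical cloning-vector remnants: an f1 origin, lacZα and lacI fragments, the lac promoter/operator, and flanking T7 and SP6 promoters.

The payload is a synthetic triple Ty epitope tag (3xTy), cloned between retained HindIII and BamHI sites, which lets the tagged protein be detected with an anti-Ty antibody. The promoter is recorded as "read through", meaning the cassette has no dedicated promoter and relies on transcription from the locus into which it integrates, consistent with polycistronic transcription in trypanosomatids. Selection in the parasite comes from blasticidin S deaminase (bsd). The automated annotation finds two copies of this coding sequence in the same orientation, about 1.3 kb apart. The record does not explain this duplication, although it may reflect a layout that allows either N- or C-terminal tagging amplicons to be made from one template. The Ty epitopes and any trypanosome intergenic or UTR processing sequences are not annotated in the feature table, so their exact arrangement cannot be stated from the record.
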