Features (pLannotate 1.2.2; 14 found; start..end, strand, type, name):
     84..102     -  promoter       T7 promoter: promoter for bacteriophage T7 RNA polymerase
    105..262     +  CDS            lacZα (fragment): LacZα fragment of β-galactosidase; lacZ fragment
    266..721     +  rep_origin     f1 ori (sequence partly withheld): f1 bacteriophage origin of replication; arrow indicates direction of (+) strand synthesis
    722..772     -  misc_feature   bom (fragment): basis of mobility region from pBR322
    799..903     +  promoter       AmpR promoter: bla
    904..1764    +  CDS            AmpR: β-lactamase; bla; confers resistance to ampicillin, carbenicillin, and related antibiotics
   1935..2523    +  rep_origin     ori: high-copy-number ColE1/pMB1/pBR322/pUC origin of replication
   2706..2798    +  CDS            lacI (fragment): lac repressor; lacI; The lac repressor binds to the lac operator to inhibit transcription in E. coli. This inhibition can be relieved by adding lactose or isopropyl-β-D-thiogalactopyranoside (IPTG).
   2811..2832    +  protein_bind   CAP binding site: CAP binding activates transcription in the presence of cAMP. E. coli catabolite activator protein
   2847..2877    +  promoter       lac promoter: promoter for the E. coli lac operon
   2885..2901    +  protein_bind   lac operator: The lac repressor binds to the lac operator to inhibit transcription in E. coli. This inhibition can be relieved by adding lactose or isopropyl-β-D-thiogalactopyranoside (IPTG). lac repressor encoded by lacI
   2943..2961    +  promoter       SP6 promoter: promoter for bacteriophage SP6 RNA polymerase
   3157..3546    -  CDS            bsd: BSD_ASPTE - Experimental evidence at protein level: Swiss-Prot protein existence level 1. Catalyzes the deamination of the cytosine moiety of the antibiotics blasticidin S, cytomycin and acetylblasticidin S. From Aspergillus terreus.
   4450..4839    -  CDS            bsd: BSD_ASPTE - Experimental evidence at protein level: Swiss-Prot protein existence level 1. Catalyzes the deamination of the cytosine moiety of the antibiotics blasticidin S, cytomycin and acetylblasticidin S. From Aspergillus terreus.
>Addgene plasmid #221047 | pPOTv7-blast-3Ty | addgene full sequence | sequence record 441448 | Addgene NGS Result
AAAAAAAAAAAAAACATGAATTTCAGAAGACCTTGCTGTGCCCCTAGCTTGCAGCAGGTCTGCATTATAC
GGGCCCAATTCGCCCTATAGTGAGTCGTATTACAATTCACTGGCCGTCGTTTTACAACGTCGTGACTGGG
AAAACCCTGGCGTTACCCAACTTAATCGCCTTGCAGCACATCCCCCTTTCGCCAGCTGGCGTAATAGCGA
AGAGGCCCGCACCGATCGCCCTTCCCAACAGTTGCGCAGCCTGAATGGCGAATGGACGCGCCCTGTAGCG
GCGCATTAAGT
[98 nt withheld, positions 292-389]
C
[91 nt withheld, positions 391-481]
A
[49 nt withheld, positions 483-531]
CCTTTGACGTTGGAGTCCACGTTCTTT
[37 nt withheld, positions 559-595]
ACCCTATCTCGGTCTATTCTTTTGATTTATAAGGGATTTTGCCGATTTCGGCCTATTGGTTAAAAAATGA
GCTGATTTAACAAAAATTTAACGCGAATTTTAACAAAATATTAACGCTTACAATTTCCTGATGCGGTATT
TTCTCCTTACGCATCTGTGCGGTATTTCACACCGCATCAGGTGGCACTTTTCGGGGAAATGTGCGCGGAA
CCCCTATTTGTTTATTTTTCTAAATACATTCAAATATGTATCCGCTCATGAGACAATAACCCTGATAAAT
GCTTCAATAATATTGAAAAAGGAAGAGTATGAGTATTCAACATTTCCGTGTCGCCCTTATTCCCTTTTTT
GCGGCATTTTGCCTTCCTGTTTTTGCTCACCCAGAAACGCTGGTGAAAGTAAAAGATGCTGAAGATCAGT
TGGGTGCACGAGTGGGTTACATCGAACTGGATCTCAACAGCGGTAAGATCCTTGAGAGTTTTCGCCCCGA
AGAACGTTTTCCAATGATGAGCACTTTTAAAGTTCTGCTATGTGGCGCGGTATTATCCCGTATTGACGCC
GGGCAAGAGCAACTCGGTCGCCGCATACACTATTCTCAGAATGACTTGGTTGAGTACTCACCAGTCACAG
AAAAGCATCTTACGGATGGCATGACAGTAAGAGAATTATGCAGTGCTGCCATAACCATGAGTGATAACAC
TGCGGCCAACTTACTTCTGACAACGATCGGAGGACCGAAGGAGCTAACCGCTTTTTTGCACAACATGGGG
GATCATGTAACTCGCCTTGATCGTTGGGAACCGGAGCTGAATGAAGCCATACCAAACGACGAGCGTGACA
CCACGATGCCTGTAGCAATGGCAACAACGTTGCGCAAACTATTAACTGGCGAACTACTTACTCTAGCTTC
CCGGCAACAATTAATAGACTGGATGGAGGCGGATAAAGTTGCAGGACCACTTCTGCGCTCGGCCCTTCCG
GCTGGCTGGTTTATTGCTGATAAATCTGGAGCCGGTGAGCGTGGGTCTCGCGGTATCATTGCAGCACTGG
GGCCAGATGGTAAGCCCTCCCGTATCGTAATTATCTACACGACGGGGAGTCAGGCAACTATGGATGAACG
AAATAGACAGATCGCTGAGATAGGTGCCTCACTGATTAAGCATTGGTAACTGTCAGACCAAGTTTACTCA
TATATACTTTAGATTGATTTAAAACTTCATTTTTAATTTAAAAGGATCTAGGTGAAGATCCTTTTTGATA
ATCTCATGACCAAAATCCCTTAACGTGAGTTTTCGTTCCACTGAGCGTCAGACCCCGTAGAAAAGATCAA
AGGATCTTCTTGAGATCCTTTTTTTCTGCGCGTAATCTGCTGCTTGCAAACAAAAAAACCACCGCTACCA
GCGGTGGTTTGTTTGCCGGATCAAGAGCTACCAACTCTTTTTCCGAAGGTAACTGGCTTCAGCAGAGCGC
AGATACCAAATACTGTTCTTCTAGTGTAGCCGTAGTTAGGCCACCACTTCAAGAACTCTGTAGCACCGCC
TACATACCTCGCTCTGCTAATCCTGTTACCAGTGGCTGCTGCCAGTGGCGATAAGTCGTGTCTTACCGGG
TTGGACTCAAGACGATAGTTACCGGATAAGGCGCAGCGGTCGGGCTGAACGGGGGGTTCGTGCACACAGC
CCAGCTTGGAGCGAACGACCTACACCGAACTGAGATACCTACAGCGTGAGCTATGAGAAAGCGCCACGCT
TCCCGAAGGGAGAAAGGCGGACAGGTATCCGGTAAGCGGCAGGGTCGGAACAGGAGAGCGCACGAGGGAG
CTTCCAGGGGGAAACGCCTGGTATCTTTATAGTCCTGTCGGGTTTCGCCACCTCTGACTTGAGCGTCGAT
TTTTGTGATGCTCGTCAGGGGGGCGGAGCCTATGGAAAAACGCCAGCAACGCGGCCTTTTTACGGTTCCT
GGCCTTTTGCTGGCCTTTTGCTCACATGTTCTTTCCTGCGTTATCCCCTGATTCTGTGGATAACCGTATT
ACCGCCTTTGAGTGAGCTGATACCGCTCGCCGCAGCCGAACGACCGAGCGCAGCGAGTCAGTGAGCGAGG
AAGCGGAAGAGCGCCCAATACGCAAACCGCCTCTCCCCGCGCGTTGGCCGATTCATTAATGCAGCTGGCA
CGACAGGTTTCCCGACTGGAAAGCGGGCAGTGAGCGCAACGCAATTAATGTGAGTTAGCTCACTCATTAG
GCACCCCAGGCTTTACACTTTATGCTTCCGGCTCGTATGTTGTGTGGAATTGTGAGCGGATAACAATTTC
ACACAGGAAACAGCTATGACCATGATTACGCCAAGCTATTTAGGTGACACTATAGAATACTCAAGCTATG
CATCCAATTTGAGAGACCTGTGCGGGGCTCGAATCCCCCCATTTTCTTCTTTTACATCATCCCCCCTTCC
TAACCAACCTGCAGGCGCACCTCCCTGCTGTGCCATCAGATTACTCCGGGAACCTTTCCACGGAAAAGAC
ACGAGACAAGGGAAAAGCCAACTAAATGGGCACTCGAGTTAGCCCTCCCACACATAACCAGAGGGCAGCA
ATTCACGAATCCCAACTGCCGTCGGCTGTCCATCACTGTCCTTCACTATGGCTTTGATCCCAGGATGCAG
ATCGAGAAGCACCTGTCGGCACCGTCCGCAGGGGCTCAAGATGCCCCTGTTCTCATTTCCGATCGCGACG
ATACAAGTCAGGTTGCCAGCTGCCGCAGCAGCAGCAGTGCCCAGCACCACGAGTTCTGCACAAGGTCCCC
CAGTAAAATGATATACATTGACACCAGTGAAGATGCGGCCGTCGCTAGAGAGAGCTGCGCTGGCGACGCT
GTAGTCTTCAGAGATGGGGATGCTGTTGATTGTAGCCGTTGCTCTTTCAATGAGGGTGGATTCTTCTTGA
GACAAAGGCATGCTAGCTGATGCTTTATTGCTTTCTCTTAAATTTGGGATAACCGTAGTTTATGCGGCAG
TAGTTTGACACCTTTTCGAGGGGGAAAGAGACAAAAAAGGAGAAGACAAGGATTAAAGGGTGCACCCAAA
GGAGGAAACACACGGTTGGTGTGCAGTGATGAATATCAAGTTGCACAACAGTGCAGACTCAAAACGGCAC
TAATGAACCAGATGTCAGACATGCAGCTACGATCTACACAAACAGTGACTCTCTAATGCCGAAGGATAGG
CACCGCAGTGCACGTACACAGCGGCATAGATTGAAATACTACATAAAGGTTATACATTGATTATAATGAA
AGACATTTAAGCGCAGCGGAGCTCTTAACTACCCGATCCTGATCCAGATCCTGATCCGGATCCGTCCAGA
GGGTCCTGATTAGTGTGCACTTCGGAGCCATCCAAGGGATCTTGATTGGTGTGAACTTCAGAGCCGTCCA
GCGGATCTTGATTGGTATGCACCTCAAGCTTAGAACCGGAACCGGAACCACTACCAGAACCCATAGGTAC
CCGTTGCAGTTGAGTTTCTGTTTTCGGGCTTGTTGGTATACTTGTTTGATTAATGTGGCTGATAGCTAAG
CTATCGCAAATATTTGTACAAGACATGAGGGGGCAAAAAAATAAGCCAAGTGTATTTGTTAGGCTTCCGT
GCCTGTTAGAGAAATATGTAAGGAAACGCCTGCGCTACACAGCTTGAGCAACGCGTGGGGCTCGAATCCC
CCCATTTTCTTCTTTTACATCATCCCCCCTTCCTAACCAACCTGCAGGCGCACCTCCCTGCTGTGCCATC
AGATTACTCCGGGAACCTTTCCACGGAAAAGACACGAGACAAGGGAAAGGCCAACTAAATGGGCACCATG
GTTAGCCCTCCCACACATAACCAGAGGGCAGCAATTCACGAATCCCAACTGCCGTCGGCTGTCCATCACT
GTCCTTCACTATGGCTTTGATCCCAGGATGCAGGTCGAGAAGCACCTGTCGGCACCGTCCGCAGGGGCTC
AAGATGCCCCTGTTCTCATTTCCGATCGCGACGATACAAGTCAGGTTGCCAGCTGCCGCAGCAGCAGCAG
TGCCCAGCACCACGAGTTCTGCACAAGGTCCCCCAGTAAAATGATATACATTGACACCAGTGAAGATGCG
GCCGTCGCTAGAGAGAGCTGCGCTGGCGACGCTGTAGTCTTCAGAGATGGGGATGCTGTTGATTGTAGCC
GTTGCTCTTTCAATGAGGGTGGATTCTTCTTGAGACAAAGGCATGAATTCCACTAGAGCTTATTTTATGG
CAGCAACGAGACCTTACGTAAAGCAAAACTAAATAAGAGCGGAGACTGCAATGCAGAGT
